Addgene plasmid #31822: phND2-N174
Depositing lab: Jerry Crabtree. Depositing organization: Stanford University. Publication: MicroRNA-mediated conversion of human fibroblasts to neurons. Yoo AS, Sun AX, Li L, Shcheglovitov A, Portmann T, Li Y, Lee-Messer C, Dolmetsch RE, Tsien RW, Crabtree GR. Nature. 2011 Jul 13. doi: 10.1038/nature10323. PubMed 21753754.
Backbone
  Vector backbone: N174
  Backbone manufacturer: home made/Crabtree lab
  Backbone size w/o insert (bp): 8851
  Vector type: Lentiviral
  Selectable markers: Neomycin (select with G418)
Growth in bacteria
  Bacterial resistance: Ampicillin, 100 μg/mL
  Growth temperature: 37°C
  Growth strain: Stbl3
  Copy number: High Copy
Gene/Insert
  Gene/Insert name: NeuroD2 (alt name: ND2)
  Species: H. sapiens (human)
  Insert size (bp): 1184
  Entrez Gene: NEUROD2 (a.k.a. NDRF, bHLHa1)
  Cloning method: Ligation Independent Cloning
  Sequencing primers: 5′ ggcacttgatgtaattctccttg; 3′ gtggatgtggaatgtgtgcga
Terms and licenses: Academic/Nonprofit Terms; Industry Terms: Not Available to Industry
How to cite: phND2-N174 was a gift from Jerry Crabtree (Addgene plasmid # 31822 ; http://n2t.net/addgene:31822 ; RRID:Addgene_31822)
