[The description below was written by a language model from this plasmid's Addgene catalogue record and pLannotate feature annotations shown in this document.]
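Description:
phND2-N174 is an HIV-1-based lentiviral transfer plasmid that expresses human NeuroD2 (NEUROD2, also called NDRF or bHLHa1), a basic helix-loop-helix transcription factor involved in neuronal determination. It is built on N174, a lab-made lentiviral backbone. In bacteria it is maintained through a high-copy ColE1/pUC-type origin and selected with ampicillin via β-lactamase. Remnants of a lac promoter/operator region are also present in the plasmid backbone.

Between the two HIV-1 LTRs, both of which the automated annotation labels as truncated, lie the Ψ packaging signal with an adjoining gag fragment, the Rev response element for Rev-dependent nuclear export of the genomic RNA, and the cPPT/CTS, which aids nuclear import of the reverse-transcribed genome. The NeuroD2 coding sequence is driven by the human EF-1α core promoter together with its intron A, giving strong constitutive expression. Downstream, a separate mouse PGK promoter drives the Tn5 neomycin phosphotransferase, so transduced mammalian cells can be selected with G418. A WPRE follows to enhance transcript stability and expression. The nef fragments flagged next to the LTRs probably reflect overlap with viral U3 sequence rather than an intended payload. The annotation tool matched the insert to the mouse Neurod2 protein entry, whereas the catalogue lists the insert as human; this likely reflects high conservation between the orthologues.

Two sequence records of slightly different length (about 10 kb each) show the same feature set in opposite orientations. The associated publication concerns microRNA-mediated conversion of human fibroblasts into neurons, which suggests the construct delivers NeuroD2 as a neurogenic factor in such reprogramming experiments.
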