Features (pLannotate 1.2.2; 23 found; start..end, strand, type, name):
      1..589     +  rep_origin     ori: high-copy-number ColE1/pMB1/pBR322/pUC origin of replication
    772..864     +  CDS            lacI (fragment): lac repressor; lacI; The lac repressor binds to the lac operator to inhibit transcription in E. coli. This inhibition can be relieved by adding lactose or isopropyl-β-D-thiogalactopyranoside (IPTG).
    877..898     +  protein_bind   CAP binding site: CAP binding activates transcription in the presence of cAMP. E. coli catabolite activator protein
    913..943     +  promoter       lac promoter: promoter for the E. coli lac operon
    951..967     +  protein_bind   lac operator: The lac repressor binds to the lac operator to inhibit transcription in E. coli. This inhibition can be relieved by adding lactose or isopropyl-β-D-thiogalactopyranoside (IPTG). lac repressor encoded by lacI
   1119..1376    -  LTR            5' LTR (truncated): truncated 5' long terminal repeat (LTR) from HIV-1
   1424..1942    -  CDS            nef (fragment): NEF_HV1BR - Experimental evidence at protein level: Swiss-Prot protein existence level 1. Extracellular Nef protein targets CD4(+) T-lymphocytes for apoptosis by interacting with CXCR4 surface receptors (PubMed:14990729). From Human immunodeficiency virus type 1 group M subtype B (isolate BRU/LAI) (HIV-1).
   1959..2547    -  misc_feature   WPRE: woodchuck hepatitis virus posttranscriptional regulatory element
   2571..3365    -  CDS            NeoR/KanR: aminoglycoside phosphotransferase from Tn5; aph(3')-II (or nptII); confers resistance to neomycin, kanamycin, and G418 (Geneticin®)
   3392..3891    -  promoter       PGK promoter: mouse phosphoglycerate kinase 1 promoter
   3935..5080    -  CDS            Neurod2: NDF2_MOUSE - Also known as Ndrf. Experimental evidence at protein level: Swiss-Prot protein existence level 1. Transcriptional regulator implicated in neuronal determination. Mediates calcium-dependent transcription activation by binding to E box-containing promoter. Critical factor essential for the repression of the genetic program for neuronal differentiation; prevents the formation of synaptic vesicle clustering at active zone to the presynaptic membrane in postmitotic neurons. Induces transcription of ZEB1, which in turn represses neuronal differentiation by down- regulating REST expressi
   5108..6046    -  intron         EF-1α intron A: intron upstream of the start codon of human EF-1α
   6047..6258    -  promoter       EF-1α core promoter: core promoter for human elongation factor EF-1α
   6336..6451    -  misc_feature   cPPT/CTS: central polypurine tract and central termination sequence of HIV-1 (lacking the first T)
   6466..6566    -  CDS            Rev (fragment): human immunodeficiency virus 1 (HIV-1) Rev protein; rev; enhances nuclear export of unspliced and incompletely spliced viral mRNAs
   6943..7176    -  misc_feature   RRE: The Rev response element (RRE) of HIV-1 allows for Rev-dependent mRNA export from the nucleus to the cytoplasm.
   7351..7689    -  CDS            HIV-1 gag (fragment): gag protein from human immunodeficiency virus 1; gag
   7673..7798    -  misc_feature   HIV-1 Ψ: packaging signal of human immunodeficiency virus type 1
   7845..8102    -  LTR            5' LTR (truncated): truncated 5' long terminal repeat (LTR) from HIV-1
   8150..8479    -  CDS            nef (fragment): NEF_HV1BR - Experimental evidence at protein level: Swiss-Prot protein existence level 1. Extracellular Nef protein targets CD4(+) T-lymphocytes for apoptosis by interacting with CXCR4 surface receptors (PubMed:14990729). From Human immunodeficiency virus type 1 group M subtype B (isolate BRU/LAI) (HIV-1).
   8646..8780    -  polyA_signal   SV40 poly(A) signal: SV40 polyadenylation signal
   8828..8932    +  promoter       AmpR promoter: bla
   8933..9793    +  CDS            AmpR: β-lactamase; bla; confers resistance to ampicillin, carbenicillin, and related antibiotics
>Addgene plasmid #31822 | phND2-N174 | addgene full sequence | sequence record 459907 | Addgene NGS Result
TTGAGATCCTTTTTTTCTGCGCGTAATCTGCTGCTTGCAAACAAAAAAACCACCGCTACCAGCGGTGGTT
TGTTTGCCGGATCAAGAGCTACCAACTCTTTTTCCGAAGGTAACTGGCTTCAGCAGAGCGCAGATACCAA
ATACTGTTCTTCTAGTGTAGCCGTAGTTAGGCCACCACTTCAAGAACTCTGTAGCACCGCCTACATACCT
CGCTCTGCTAATCCTGTTACCAGTGGCTGCTGCCAGTGGCGATAAGTCGTGTCTTACCGGGTTGGACTCA
AGACGATAGTTACCGGATAAGGCGCAGCGGTCGGGCTGAACGGGGGGTTCGTGCACACAGCCCAGCTTGG
AGCGAACGACCTACACCGAACTGAGATACCTACAGCGTGAGCTATGAGAAAGCGCCACGCTTCCCGAAGG
GAGAAAGGCGGACAGGTATCCGGTAAGCGGCAGGGTCGGAACAGGAGAGCGCACGAGGGAGCTTCCAGGG
GGAAACGCCTGGTATCTTTATAGTCCTGTCGGGTTTCGCCACCTCTGACTTGAGCGTCGATTTTTGTGAT
GCTCGTCAGGGGGGCGGAGCCTATGGAAAAACGCCAGCAACGCGGCCTTTTTACGGTTCCTGGCCTTTTG
CTGGCCTTTTGCTCACATGTTCTTTCCTGCGTTATCCCCTGATTCTGTGGATAACCGTATTACCGCCTTT
GAGTGAGCTGATACCGCTCGCCGCAGCCGAACGACCGAGCGCAGCGAGTCAGTGAGCGAGGAAGCGGAAG
AGCGCCCAATACGCAAACCGCCTCTCCCCGCGCGTTGGCCGATTCATTAATGCAGCTGGCACGACAGGTT
TCCCGACTGGAAAGCGGGCAGTGAGCGCAACGCAATTAATGTGAGTTAGCTCACTCATTAGGCACCCCAG
GCTTTACACTTTATGCTTCCGGCTCGTATGTTGTGTGGAATTGTGAGCGGATAACAATTTCACACAGGAA
ACAGCTATGACCATGATTACGCCAAGCTCTAGCTAGAGGTCGACGGTAAACGCTAGCAATGTCAAGGCCT
CTCACTCTCTGATATTCATTTCTTTGCAAGTTATAAATACTGAATAATAAGATGACATGAACTACTACTG
CTAGAGATTTTCCACACTGACTAAAAGGGTCTGAGGGATCTCTAGTTACCAGAGTCACACAACAGACGGG
CACACACTACTTGAAGCACTCAAGGCAAGCTTTATTGAGGCTTAAGCAGTGGGTTCCCTAGTTAGCCAGA
GAGCTCCCAGGCTCAGATCTGGTCTAACCAGAGAGACCCAGTACAGGCAAAAAGCAGCTGCTTATATGCA
GGATCTGAGGGCTCGCCACTCCCCAGTCCCGCCCAGGCCACGCCTCCCTGGAAAGTCCCCAGCGGAAAGT
CCCTTGTAGCAAGCTCGATATCAGCAGTTCTTGAAGTACTCCGGATGCAGCTCTCGGGCCACGTGATGAA
ATGCTAGGCGGCTGTCAAACCTCCACTCTAACACTTCTCTCTCCGGGTCATCCATCCCATGCAGGCTCAC
AGGGTGTAACAAGCTGGTGTTCTCTCCTTTATTGGCCTCTTCTACCTTATCTGGCTCAACTGGTACTAGC
TTGTAGCACCATCCAAAGGTCAGTGGATATCTGACCCCTGGCCCTGGTGTGTAGTTCTGCTAATCAGGGA
AGTAGCCTTGTGTGTGGTAGATCCACAGATCAAGGATATCTTGTCTTCGTTGGGAGTGAATTAGCCCTTC
CAGTCCCCTCTTTTCTTTTAAAAAGTGGCTAAGATCTACAGCTGCCTTGTAAGTCATTGGTCTTAAAGGT
ACCTGAGGTGTGACTGGAAAACCCACCTCCTCCTCCTCTTGTGCTTCTAGCCAGGCACAATCAGCATTGG
TAGCTGCTGTATTGCTACTTGTGATTGCTCCATGTTTTTCTAGGTCTCGACTGCAGAATTAATTCCAGGC
GGGGAGGCGGCCCAAAGGGAGATCCGACTCGTCTGAGGGCGAAGGCGAAGACGCGGAAGAGGCCGCAGAG
CCGGCAGCAGGCCGCGGGAAGGAAGGTCCGCTGGATTGAGGGCCGAAGGGACGTAGCAGAAGGACGTCCC
GCGCAGAATCCAGGTGGCAACACAGGCGAGCAGCCATGGAAAGGACGTCAGCTTCCCCGACAACACCACG
GAATTGTCAGTGCCCAACAGCCGAGCCCCTGTCCAGCAGCGGGCAAGGCAGGCGGCGATGAGTTCCGCCG
TGGCAATAGGGAGGGGGAAAGCGAAAGTCCCGGAAAGGAGCTGACAGGTGGTGGCAATGCCCCAACCAGT
GGGGGTTGCGTCAGCAAACACAGTGCACACCACGCCACGTTGCCTGACAACGGGCCACAACTCCTCATAA
AGAGACAGCAACCAGGATTTATACAAGGAGGAGAAAATGAAAGCCATACGGGAAGCAATAGCATGATACA
AAGGCATTAAAGCAGCGTATCCACATAGCGTAAAAGGAGCAACATAGTTAAGAATACCAGTCAATCTTTC
ACAAATTTTGTAATCCAGAGGTTGATTGTTCCAGACGCGCCCCGCCCGGGTCAGAAGAACTCGTCAAGAA
GGCGATAGAAGGCGATGCGCTGCGAATCGGGAGCGGCGATACCGTAAAGCACGAGGAAGCGGTCAGCCCA
TTCGCCGCCAAGCTCTTCAGCAATATCACGGGTAGCCAACGCTATGTCCTGATAGCGGTCCGCCACACCC
AGCCGGCCACAGTCGATGAATCCAGAAAAGCGGCCATTTTCCACCATGATATTCGGCAAGCAGGCATCGC
CATGGGTCACGACGAGATCCTCGCCGTCGGGCATGCTCGCCTTGAGCCTGGCGAACAGTTCGGCTGGCGC
GAGCCCCTGATGCTCTTCGTCCAGATCATCCTGATCGACAAGACCGGCTTCCATCCGAGTACGTGCTCGC
TCGATGCGATGTTTCGCTTGGTGGTCGAATGGGCAGGTAGCCGGATCAAGCGTATGCAGCCGCCGCATTG
CATCAGCCATGATGGATACTTTCTCGGCAGGAGCAAGGTGAGATGACAGGAGATCCTGCCCCGGCACTTC
GCCCAATAGCAGCCAGTCCCTTCCCGCTTCAGTGACAACGTCGAGCACAGCTGCGCAAGGAACGCCCGTC
GTGGCCAGCCACGATAGCCGCGCTGCCTCGTCTTGCAGTTCATTCAGGGCACCGGACAGGTCGGTCTTGA
CAAAAAGAACCGGGCGCCCCTGCGCTGACAGCCGGAACACGGCGGCATCAGAGCAGCCGATTGTCTGTTG
TGCCCAGTCATAGCCGAATAGCCTCTCCACCCAAGCGGCCGGAGAACCTGCGTGCAATCCATCTTGTTCA
ATCATGGTCCTAGGAAGCTTGGGCTGCAGGTCGAAAGGCCCGGAGATGAGGAAGAGGAGAACAGCGCGGC
AGACGTGCGCTTTTGAAGCGTGCAGAATGCCGGGCCTCCGGAGGACCTTCGGGCGCCCGCCCCGCCCCTG
AGCCCGCCCCTGAGCCCGCCCCCGGACCCACCCCTTCCCAGCCTCTGAGCCCAGAAAGCGAAGGAGCAAA
GCTGCTATTGGCCGCTGCCCCAAAGGCCTACCCGCTTCCATTGCTCAGCGGTGCTGTCCATCTGCACGAG
ACTAGTGAGACGTGCTACTTCCATTTGTCACGTCCTGCACGACGCGAGCTGCGGGGCGGGGGGGAACTTC
CTGACTAGGGGAGGAGTAGAAGGTGGCGCGAAGGGGCCACCAAAGAACGGAGCCGGTTGGCGCCTACCGG
TGGATGTGGAATGTGTGCGAGGCCAGAGGCCACTTGTGTAGCGCCAAGTGCCCAGCGGGGCTGCTAAAGC
GCATGCTCCAGACTGCCTTGGGAAAAGCGCCTCCCCTACCCGGTAGAATTCACGCGTTCGCGATCTAGAG
CCGGCGCGGCCTCAGTTATGAAAAAACGCATTGAGCTCCTCGTACATGGGGCCCCGGTCGTGGTGAAGGT
GCATATCGTAAGACAAGAGATTCTCCGAGTGGACGCCCCCGCGCACAGCCGACGAGCCGAAGACTAGCCC
GTGGCCCGTGGGCCGCGAACCGGGCAGCGCCGAGTAGTGCATAGAGTAGTGGTAGCTTTTCTCGTGGTCG
GGCGAGGAGTCCTGCTTGAGTGAGAAGTTGCCATTGAGACAGAGCGGGGGGCTGAGCGGGCCCTCGTACT
CGGAGCTGTTGTAGTCCGGGCTCGCGCCGCCACCGCCTGCCGCCGCATACAGCGTCTCGTAGGCTGCGCA
GTAGCCGTGGGTCCGCAGGGCGTGCGCCGCGCCGCCGCCCAGGCCGCCGGCCGCCTGGCACTGTGCGCCC
GCCAGGCGCGAGCACGGGTACGGGTAGGGGTGCATGGCGAACGGGCCGCCCGAGCCGTGGAAGCGGCCGG
CACCGTCGGCGCCTTGCTCCGTGAGGAAGTTGCGAGAGTTGAGCTGCAGACAGCCGGCCACCAGATTGGT
GGTGGGCTGCGACAGACCCTTGCACAGAGTCTGCACGTAGGACACTAGGTCTGGCCGCTTGCCGGAGCGC
AGGATCTCCGAGAGCGCCCAGATATAGTTCTTGGCTAGGCGCAGCGTCTCGATCTTGGACAGCTTCTGCG
TCTTGGAGTAGCAGGGCACCACCTTGCGCAGGTTGTCCAGGGCTGCGTTCAGGTCGTGCATGCGGTTGCG
CTCCCGCGCGTTCGCCTTCTGCCGCCGAAGCTTGGAGCGCTCCAAGCGCGCCTTGGTCATCTTGCGCTTC
TTGGGCCCGCCCTTCTTGGGCCGCTCGCCCTCCGCCTCGTCCAGTCCTTCTTCCTCCTCCTCTTCCTCCT
CCTCCTCTCCCCCCAGCTCGCCTTCCTCCTTGACCTCGGCCAACGTGGCCTCCGTCCCCTCTTCTCCACG
GAGAGGGACTGGCTTGGCCGCCCGGGCTGGCCCCGGAGCCCCTGGCCCGGGCGCAGGCGGTGGCGGTGGC
GGCGCGTCGCCCTTGTCGCTCCTCGGCTCGTCGTCTTCGCCGTCGCCCCAGCTGGCGAACTTGGGCACGT
CCGAGAGAAGGCCGGGCTCGCTGAACAGGCGGGTCAGCATGGTGGCGGCCGCGGATCCTCACGACACCTG
AAATGGAAGAAAAAAACTTTGAACCACTGTCTGAGGCTTGAGAATGAACCAAGATCCAAACTCAAAAAGG
GCAAATTCCAAGGAGAATTACATCAAGTGCCAAGCTGGCCTAACTTCAGTCTCCACCCACTCAGTGTGGG
GAAACTCCATCGCATAAAACCCCTCCCCCCAACCTAAAGACGACGTACTCCAAAAGCTCGAGAACTAATC
GAGGTGCCTGGACGGCGCCCGGTACTCCGTGGAGTCACATGAAGCGACGGCTGAGGACGGAAAGGCCCTT
TTCCTTTGTGTGGGTGACTCACCCGCCCGCTCTCCCGAGCGCCGCGTCCTCCATTTTGAGCTCCCTGCAG
CAGGGCCGGGAAGCGGCCATCTTTCCGCTCACGCAACTGGTGCCGACCGGGCCAGCCTTGCCGCCCAGGG
CGGGGCGATACACGGCGGCGCGAGGCCAGGCACCAGAGCAGGCCGGCCAGCTTGAGACTACCCCCGTCCG
ATTCTCGGTGGCCGCGCTCGCAGGCCCCGCCTCGCCGAACATGTGCGCTGGGACGCACGGGCCCCGTCGC
CGCCCGCGGCCCCAAAAACCGAAATACCAGTGTGCAGATCTTGGCCCGCATTTACAAGACTATCTTGCCA
GAAAAAAAGCGTCGCAGCAGGTCATCAAAAATTTTAAATGGCTAGAGACTTATCGAAAGCAGCGAGACAG
GCGCGAAGGTGCCACCAGATTCGCACGCGGCGGCCCCAGCGCCCAGGCCAGGCCTCAACTCAAGCACGAG
GCGAAGGGGCTCCTTAAGCGCAAGGCCTCGAACTCTCCCACCCACTTCCAACCCGAAGCTCGGGATCAAG
AATCACGTACTGCAGCCAGGTGGAAGTAATTCAAGGCACGCAAGGGCCATAACCCGTAAAGAGGCCAGGC
CCGCGGGAACCACACACGGCACTTACCTGTGTTCTGGCGGCAAACCCGTTGCGAAAAAGAACGTTCACGG
CGACTACTGCACTTATATACGGTTCTCCCCCACCCTCGGGAAAAAGGCGGAGCCAGTACACGACATCACT
TTCCCAGTTTACCCCGCGCCACCTTCTCTAGGCACCGGTTCAATTGCCGACCCCTCCCCCCAACTTCTCG
GGGACTGTGGGCGATGTGCGCTCTGCCCACTGACGGGCACCTCGAGTGAAGACGAAAGGGCCTCATCGAT
AAACTGGATCTCTGCTGTCCCTGTAATAAACCCGAAAATTTTGAATTTTTGTAATTTGTTTTTGTAATTC
TTTAGTTTGTATGTCTGTTGCTATTATGTCTACTATTCTTTCCCCTGCACTGTACCCCCCAATCCCCCCT
TTTCTTTTAAAGGCGATACCGTCGAGATCCGTTCACTAATCGAATGGATCTGTCTCTGTCTCTCTCTCCA
CCTTCTTCTTCTATTCCTTCGGGCCTGTCGGGTCCCCTCGGGGTTGGGAGGTGGGTCTGAAACGATAATG
GTGAATATCCCTGCCTAACTCTATTCACTATAGAAAGTACAGCAAAAACTATTCTTAAACCTACCAAGCC
TCCTACTATCATTATGAATAATTTTATATACCACAGCCAATTTGTTATGTTAAACCAATTCCACAAACTT
GCCCATTTATCTAATTCCAATAATTCTTGTTCATTCTTTTCTTGCTGGTTTTGCGATTCTTCAATTAAGG
AGTGTATTAAGCTTGTGTAATTGTTAATTTCTCTGTCCCACTCCATCCAGGTCGTGTGATTCCAAATCTG
TTCCAGAGATTTATTACTCCAACTAGCATTCCAAGGCACAGCAGTGGTGCAAATGAGTTTTCCAGAGCAA
CCCCAAATCCCCAGGAGCTGTTGATCCTTTAGGTATCTTTCCACAGCCAGGATTCTTGCCTGGAGCTGCT
TGATGCCCCAGACTGTGAGTTGCAACAGATGCTGTTGCGCCTCAATAGCCCTCAGCAAATTGTTCTGCTG
CTGCACTATACCAGACAATAATTGTCTGGCCTGTACCGTCAGCGTCATTGACGCTGCGCCCATAGTGCTT
CCTGCTGCTCCCAAGAACCCAAGGAACAAAGCTCCTATTCCCACTGCTCTTTTTTCTCTCTGCACCACTC
TTCTCTTTGCCTTGGTGGGTGCTACTCCTAATGGTTCAATTTTTACTACTTTATATTTATATAATTCACT
TCTCCAATTGTCCCTCATATCTCCTCCTCCAGGTCTGAAGATCAGCGGCCGGCCGCTTGCTGTGCGGTGG
TCTTACTTTTGTTTTGCTCTTCCTCTATCTTGTCTAAAGCTTCCTTGGTGTCTTTTATCTCTATCCTTTG
ATGCACACAATAGAGGGTTGCTACTGTATTATATAATGATCTAAGTTCTTCTGATCCTGTCTGAAGGGAT
GGTTGTAGCTGTCCCAGTATTTGTCTACAGCCTTCTGATGTTTCTAACAGGCCAGGATTAACTGCGAATC
GTTCTAGCTCCCTGCTTGCCCATACTATATGTTTTAATTTATATTTTTTCTTTCCCCCTGGCCTTAACCG
AATTTTTTCCCATCGCGATCTAATTCTCCCCCGCTTAATACTGACGCTCTCGCACCCATCTCTCTCCTTC
TAGCCTCCGCTAGTCAAAATTTTTGGCGTACTCACCAGTCGCCGCCCCTCGCCTCTTGCCGTGCGCGCTT
CAGCAAGCCGAGTCCTGCGTCGAGAGAGCTCCTCTGGTTTCCCTTTCGCTTTCAAGTCCCTGTTCGGGCG
CCACTGCTAGAGATTTTCCACACTGACTAAAAGGGTCTGAGGGATCTCTAGTTACCAGAGTCACACAACA
GACGGGCACACACTACTTGAAGCACTCAAGGCAAGCTTTATTGAGGCTTAAGCAGTGGGTTCCCTAGTTA
GCCAGAGAGCTCCCAGGCTCAGATCTGGTCTAACCAGAGAGACCCAGTACAGGCAAAAAGCAGCTGCTTA
TATGCAGGATCTGAGGGCTCGCCACTCCCCAGTCCCGCCCAGGCCACGCCTCCCTGGAAAGTCCCCAGCG
GAAAGTCCCTTGTAGCAAGCTCGATATCAGCAGTTCTTGAAGTACTCCGGATGCAGCTCTCGGGCCACGT
GATGAAATGCTAGGCGGCTGTCAAACCTCCACTCTAACACTTCTCTCTCCGGGTCATCCATCCCATGCAG
GCTCACAGGGTGTAACAAGCTGGTGTTCTCTCCTTTATTGGCCTCTTCTACCTTATCTGGCTCAACTGGT
ACTAGCTTGTAGCACCATCCAAAGGTCAGTGGATATCTGACCCCTGGCCCTGGTGTGTAGTTCTGCTAAT
CAGGGAAGTAGCCTTGTGTGTGGTAGATCCACAGATCAAGGATATCTTGTCTTCTTTGGGAGTGAATTAG
CCCTTCCAACTACTAAGTTTGTAGTACATATTTAACAAATACAATTTCTTTAAAATGAAAATAATTCAGA
GGAATCACAGGTTTAGAGTAAATGAAACCACAGGTAATTGGCAGTGGTAATAGGGTATGGGGTGGGAAGT
TTGGGATGATTTTGGTTAGCTTGAGTTATCCAGTTGATCCAGACATGATAAGATACATTGATGAGTTTGG
ACAAACCACAACTAGAATGCAGTGAAAAAAATGCTTTATTTGTGAAATTTGTGATGCTATTGCTTTATTT
GTAACCATTATAAGCTGCAATAAACAAGTTGATCTCCCGATCCGTCGACGTCAGGTGGCACTTTTCGGGG
AAATGTGCGCGGAACCCCTATTTGTTTATTTTTCTAAATACATTCAAATATGTATCCGCTCATGAGACAA
TAACCCTGATAAATGCTTCAATAATATTGAAAAAGGAAGAGTATGAGTATTCAACATTTCCGTGTCGCCC
TTATTCCCTTTTTTGCGGCATTTTGCCTTCCTGTTTTTGCTCACCCAGAAACGCTGGTGAAAGTAAAAGA
TGCTGAAGATCAGTTGGGTGCACGAGTGGGTTACATCGAACTGGATCTCAACAGCGGTAAGATCCTTGAG
AGTTTTCGCCCCGAAGAACGTTTTCCAATGATGAGCACTTTTAAAGTTCTGCTATGTGGCGCGGTATTAT
CCCGTATTGACGCCGGGCAAGAGCAACTCGGTCGCCGCATACACTATTCTCAGAATGACTTGGTTGAGTA
CTCACCAGTCACAGAAAAGCATCTTACGGATGGCATGACAGTAAGAGAATTATGCAGTGCTGCCATAACC
ATGAGTGATAACACTGCGGCCAACTTACTTCTGACAACGATCGGAGGACCGAAGGAGCTAACCGCTTTTT
TGCACAACATGGGGGATCATGTAACTCGCCTTGATCGTTGGGAACCGGAGCTGAATGAAGCCATACCAAA
CGACGAGCGTGACACCACGATGCCTGTAGCAATGGCAACAACGTTGCGCAAACTATTAACTGGCGAACTA
CTTACTCTAGCTTCCCGGCAACAATTAATAGACTGGATGGAGGCGGATAAAGTTGCAGGACCACTTCTGC
GCTCGGCCCTTCCGGCTGGCTGGTTTATTGCTGATAAATCTGGAGCCGGTGAGCGTGGGTCTCGCGGTAT
CATTGCAGCACTGGGGCCAGATGGTAAGCCCTCCCGTATCGTAGTTATCTACACGACGGGGAGTCAGGCA
ACTATGGATGAACGAAATAGACAGATCGCTGAGATAGGTGCCTCACTGATTAAGCATTGGTAACTGTCAG
ACCAAGTTTACTCATATATACTTTAGATTGATTTAAAACTTCATTTTTAATTTAAAAGGATCTAGGTGAA
GATCCTTTTTGATAATCTCATGACCAAAATCCCTTAACGTGAGTTTTCGTTCCACTGAGCGTCAGACCCC
GTAGAAAAGATCAAAGGATCTTC
