Features (pLannotate 1.2.2; 24 found; start..end, strand, type, name):
    377..634     +  LTR            5' LTR (truncated): truncated 5' long terminal repeat (LTR) from HIV-1
    681..806     +  misc_feature   HIV-1 Ψ: packaging signal of human immunodeficiency virus type 1
    790..1128    +  CDS            HIV-1 gag (fragment): gag protein from human immunodeficiency virus 1; gag
   1303..1536    +  misc_feature   RRE: The Rev response element (RRE) of HIV-1 allows for Rev-dependent mRNA export from the nucleus to the cytoplasm.
   1913..2013    +  CDS            Rev (fragment): human immunodeficiency virus 1 (HIV-1) Rev protein; rev; enhances nuclear export of unspliced and incompletely spliced viral mRNAs
   2028..2144    +  misc_feature   cPPT/CTS: central polypurine tract and central termination sequence of HIV-1
   2221..2432    +  promoter       EF-1α core promoter: core promoter for human elongation factor EF-1α
   2433..3371    +  intron         EF-1α intron A: intron upstream of the start codon of human EF-1α
   3399..4544    +  CDS            Neurod2: NDF2_MOUSE - Also known as Ndrf. Experimental evidence at protein level: Swiss-Prot protein existence level 1. Transcriptional regulator implicated in neuronal determination. Mediates calcium-dependent transcription activation by binding to E box-containing promoter. Critical factor essential for the repression of the genetic program for neuronal differentiation; prevents the formation of synaptic vesicle clustering at active zone to the presynaptic membrane in postmitotic neurons. Induces transcription of ZEB1, which in turn represses neuronal differentiation by down- regulating REST expressi
   4588..5087    +  promoter       PGK promoter: mouse phosphoglycerate kinase 1 promoter
   5114..5908    +  CDS            NeoR/KanR: aminoglycoside phosphotransferase from Tn5; aph(3')-II (or nptII); confers resistance to neomycin, kanamycin, and G418 (Geneticin®)
   5932..6520    +  misc_feature   WPRE: woodchuck hepatitis virus posttranscriptional regulatory element
   6537..6641    +  CDS            nef (fragment): NEF_HV1Z2 - Experimental evidence at protein level: Swiss-Prot protein existence level 1. Extracellular Nef protein targets CD4(+) T-lymphocytes for apoptosis by interacting with CXCR4 surface receptors. From Human immunodeficiency virus type 1 group M subtype D (isolate Z2/CDC-Z34) (HIV-1).
   6640..7056    +  CDS            nef (fragment): NEF_HV1BR - Experimental evidence at protein level: Swiss-Prot protein existence level 1. Extracellular Nef protein targets CD4(+) T-lymphocytes for apoptosis by interacting with CXCR4 surface receptors (PubMed:14990729). From Human immunodeficiency virus type 1 group M subtype B (isolate BRU/LAI) (HIV-1).
   7104..7361    +  LTR            5' LTR (truncated): truncated 5' long terminal repeat (LTR) from HIV-1
   7514..7530    -  protein_bind   lac operator: The lac repressor binds to the lac operator to inhibit transcription in E. coli. This inhibition can be relieved by adding lactose or isopropyl-β-D-thiogalactopyranoside (IPTG). lac repressor encoded by lacI
   7538..7568    -  promoter       lac promoter: promoter for the E. coli lac operon
   7583..7604    -  protein_bind   CAP binding site: CAP binding activates transcription in the presence of cAMP. E. coli catabolite activator protein
   7617..7709    -  CDS            lacI (fragment): lac repressor; lacI; The lac repressor binds to the lac operator to inhibit transcription in E. coli. This inhibition can be relieved by adding lactose or isopropyl-β-D-thiogalactopyranoside (IPTG).
   7892..8477    -  rep_origin     ori: high-copy-number ColE1/pMB1/pBR322/pUC origin of replication
   8648..9508    -  CDS            AmpR: β-lactamase; bla; confers resistance to ampicillin, carbenicillin, and related antibiotics
   9509..9613    -  promoter       AmpR promoter: bla
   9661..9795    +  polyA_signal   SV40 poly(A) signal: SV40 polyadenylation signal
  10010..329     +  CDS            nef (fragment) (across the origin): NEF_HV1BR - Experimental evidence at protein level: Swiss-Prot protein existence level 1. Extracellular Nef protein targets CD4(+) T-lymphocytes for apoptosis by interacting with CXCR4 surface receptors (PubMed:14990729). From Human immunodeficiency virus type 1 group M subtype B (isolate BRU/LAI) (HIV-1).
>Addgene plasmid #31822 | phND2-N174 | analyzer sequence | sequence record 35976
TGGAAGGGCTAATTCACTCCCAAAGAAGACAAGATATCCTTGATCTGTGGATCTACCACACACAAGGCTA
CTTCCCTGATTAGCAGAACTACACACCAGGGCCAGGGGTCAGATATCCACTGACCTTTGGATGGTGCTAC
AAGCTAGTACCAGTTGAGCCAGATAAGGTAGAAGAGGCCAATAAAGGAGAGAACACCAGCTTGTTACACC
CTGTGAGCCTGCATGGGATGGATGACCCGGAGAGAGAAGTGTTAGAGTGGAGGTTTGACAGCCGCCTAGC
ATTTCATCACGTGGCCCGAGAGCTGCATCCGGAGTACTTCAAGAACTGCTGATATCGAGCTTGCTACAAG
GGACTTTCCGCTGGGGACTTTCCAGGGAGGCGTGGCCTGGGCGGGACTGGGGAGTGGCGAGCCCTCAGAT
CCTGCATATAAGCAGCTGCTTTTTGCCTGTACTGGGTCTCTCTGGTTAGACCAGATCTGAGCCTGGGAGC
TCTCTGGCTAACTAGGGAACCCACTGCTTAAGCCTCAATAAAGCTTGCCTTGAGTGCTTCAAGTAGTGTG
TGCCCGTCTGTTGTGTGACTCTGGTAACTAGAGATCCCTCAGACCCTTTTAGTCAGTGTGGAAAATCTCT
AGCAGTGGCGCCCGAACAGGGACTTGAAAGCGAAAGGGAAACCAGAGGAGCTCTCTCGACGCAGGACTCG
GCTTGCTGAAGCGCGCACGGCAAGAGGCGAGGGGCGGCGACTGGTGAGTACGCCAAAAATTTTGACTAGC
GGAGGCTAGAAGGAGAGAGATGGGTGCGAGAGCGTCAGTATTAAGCGGGGGAGAATTAGATCGCGATGGG
AAAAAATTCGGTTAAGGCCAGGGGGAAAGAAAAAATATAAATTAAAACATATAGTATGGGCAAGCAGGGA
GCTAGAACGATTCGCAGTTAATCCTGGCCTGTTAGAAACATCAGAAGGCTGTAGACAAATACTGGGACAG
CTACAACCATCCCTTCAGACAGGATCAGAAGAACTTAGATCATTATATAATACAGTAGCAACCCTCTATT
GTGTGCATCAAAGGATAGAGATAAAAGACACCAAGGAAGCTTTAGACAAGATAGAGGAAGAGCAAAACAA
AAGTAAGACCACCGCACAGCAAGCGGCCGGCCGCTGATCTTCAGACCTGGAGGAGGAGATATGAGGGACA
ATTGGAGAAGTGAATTATATAAATATAAAGTAGTAAAAATTGAACCATTAGGAGTAGCACCCACCAAGGC
AAAGAGAAGAGTGGTGCAGAGAGAAAAAAGAGCAGTGGGAATAGGAGCTTTGTTCCTTGGGTTCTTGGGA
GCAGCAGGAAGCACTATGGGCGCAGCGTCAATGACGCTGACGGTACAGGCCAGACAATTATTGTCTGGTA
TAGTGCAGCAGCAGAACAATTTGCTGAGGGCTATTGAGGCGCAACAGCATCTGTTGCAACTCACAGTCTG
GGGCATCAAGCAGCTCCAGGCAAGAATCCTGGCTGTGGAAAGATACCTAAAGGATCAACAGCTCCTGGGG
ATTTGGGGTTGCTCTGGAAAACTCATTTGCACCACTGCTGTGCCTTGGAATGCTAGTTGGAGTAATAAAT
CTCTGGAACAGATTTGGAATCACACGACCTGGATGGAGTGGGACAGAGAAATTAACAATTACACAAGCTT
AATACACTCCTTAATTGAAGAATCGCAAAACCAGCAAGAAAAGAATGAACAAGAATTATTGGAATTAGAT
AAATGGGCAAGTTTGTGGAATTGGTTTAACATAACAAATTGGCTGTGGTATATAAAATTATTCATAATGA
TAGTAGGAGGCTTGGTAGGTTTAAGAATAGTTTTTGCTGTACTTTCTATAGTGAATAGAGTTAGGCAGGG
ATATTCACCATTATCGTTTCAGACCCACCTCCCAACCCCGAGGGGACCCGACAGGCCCGAAGGAATAGAA
GAAGAAGGTGGAGAGAGAGACAGAGACAGATCCATTCGATTAGTGAACGGATCTCGACGGTATCGCCTTT
AAAAGAAAAGGGGGGATTGGGGGGTACAGTGCAGGGGAAAGAATAGTAGACATAATAGCAACAGACATAC
AAACTAAAGAACTACAAAAACAAATTACAAAAATTCAAAATTTTCGGGTTTATTACAGGGACAGCAGAGA
TCCAGTTTATCGATGAGGCCCTTTCGTCTTCACTCGAGGTGCCCGTCAGTGGGCAGAGCGCACATCGCCC
ACAGTCCCCGAGAAGTTGGGGGGAGGGGTCGGCAATTGAACCGGTGCCTAGAGAAGGTGGCGCGGGGTAA
ACTGGGAAAGTGATGTCGTGTACTGGCTCCGCCTTTTTCCCGAGGGTGGGGGAGAACCGTATATAAGTGC
AGTAGTCGCCGTGAACGTTCTTTTTCGCAACGGGTTTGCCGCCAGAACACAGGTAAGTGCCGTGTGTGGT
TCCCGCGGGCCTGGCCTCTTTACGGGTTATGGCCCTTGCGTGCCTTGAATTACTTCCACCTGGCTGCAGT
ACGTGATTCTTGATCCCGAGCTTCGGGTTGGAAGTGGGTGGGAGAGTTCGAGGCCTTGCGCTTAAGGAGC
CCCTTCGCCTCGTGCTTGAGTTGAGGCCTGGCCTGGGCGCTGGGGCCGCCGCGTGCGAATCTGGTGGCAC
CTTCGCGCCTGTCTCGCTGCTTTCGATAAGTCTCTAGCCATTTAAAATTTTTGATGACCTGCTGCGACGC
TTTTTTTCTGGCAAGATAGTCTTGTAAATGCGGGCCAAGATCTGCACACTGGTATTTCGGTTTTTGGGGC
CGCGGGCGGCGACGGGGCCCGTGCGTCCCAGCGCACATGTTCGGCGAGGCGGGGCCTGCGAGCGCGGCCA
CCGAGAATCGGACGGGGGTAGTCTCAAGCTGGCCGGCCTGCTCTGGTGCCTGGCCTCGCGCCGCCGTGTA
TCGCCCCGCCCTGGGCGGCAAGGCTGGCCCGGTCGGCACCAGTTGCGTGAGCGGAAAGATGGCCGCTTCC
CGGCCCTGCTGCAGGGAGCTCAAAATGGAGGACGCGGCGCTCGGGAGAGCGGGCGGGTGAGTCACCCACA
CAAAGGAAAAGGGCCTTTCCGTCCTCAGCCGTCGCTTCATGTGACTCCACGGAGTACCGGGCGCCGTCCA
GGCACCTCGATTAGTTCTCGAGCTTTTGGAGTACGTCGTCTTTAGGTTGGGGGGAGGGGTTTTATGCGAT
GGAGTTTCCCCACACTGAGTGGGTGGAGACTGAAGTTAGGCCAGCTTGGCACTTGATGTAATTCTCCTTG
GAATTTGCCCTTTTTGAGTTTGGATCTTGGTTCATTCTCAAGCCTCAGACAGTGGTTCAAAGTTTTTTTC
TTCCATTTCAGGTGTCGTGAGGATCCGCGGCCGCCACCATGCTGACCCGCCTGTTCAGCGAGCCCGGCCT
TCTCTCGGACGTGCCCAAGTTCGCCAGCTGGGGCGACGGCGAAGACGACGAGCCGAGGAGCGACAAGGGC
GACGCGCCGCCACCGCCACCGCCTGCGCCCGGGCCAGGGGCTCCGGGGCCAGCCCGGGCGGCCAAGCCAG
TCCCTCTCCGTGGAGAAGAGGGGACGGAGGCCACGTTGGCCGAGGTCAAGGAGGAAGGCGAGCTGGGGGG
AGAGGAGGAGGAGGAAGAGGAGGAGGAAGAAGGACTGGACGAGGCGGAGGGCGAGCGGCCCAAGAAGGGC
GGGCCCAAGAAGCGCAAGATGACCAAGGCGCGCTTGGAGCGCTCCAAGCTTCGGCGGCAGAAGGCGAACG
CGCGGGAGCGCAACCGCATGCACGACCTGAACGCAGCCCTGGACAACCTGCGCAAGGTGGTGCCCTGCTA
CTCCAAGACGCAGAAGCTGTCCAAGATCGAGACGCTGCGCCTAGCCAAGAACTATATCTGGGCGCTCTCG
GAGATCCTGCGCTCCGGCAAGCGGCCAGACCTAGTGTCCTACGTGCAGACTCTGTGCAAGGGTCTGTCGC
AGCCCACCACCAATCTGGTGGCCGGCTGTCTGCAGCTCAACTCTCGCAACTTCCTCACGGAGCAAGGCGC
CGACGGTGCCGGCCGCTTCCACGGCTCGGGCGGCCCGTTCGCCATGCACCCCTACCCGTACCCGTGCTCG
CGCCTGGCGGGCGCACAGTGCCAGGCGGCCGGCGGCCTGGGCGGCGGCGCGGCGCACGCCCTGCGGACCC
ACGGCTACTGCGCAGCCTACGAGACGCTGTATGCGGCGGCAGGCGGTGGCGGCGCGAGCCCGGACTACAA
CAGCTCCGAGTACGAGGGCCCGCTCAGCCCCCCGCTCTGTCTCAATGGCAACTTCTCACTCAAGCAGGAC
TCCTCGCCCGACCACGAGAAAAGCTACCACTACTCTATGCACTACTCGGCGCTGCCCGGTTCGCGGCCCA
CGGGCCACGGGCTAGTCTTCGGCTCGTCGGCTGTGCGCGGGGGCGTCCACTCGGAGAATCTCTTGTCTTA
CGATATGCACCTTCACCACGACCGGGGCCCCATGTACGAGGAGCTCAATGCGTTTTTTCATAACTGAGGC
CGCGCCGGCTCTAGATCGCGAACGCGTGAATTCTACCGGGTAGGGGAGGCGCTTTTCCCAAGGCAGTCTG
GAGCATGCGCTTTAGCAGCCCCGCTGGGCACTTGGCGCTACACAAGTGGCCTCTGGCCTCGCACACATTC
CACATCCACCGGTAGGCGCCAACCGGCTCCGTTCTTTGGTGGCCCCTTCGCGCCACCTTCTACTCCTCCC
CTAGTCAGGAAGTTCCCCCCCGCCCCGCAGCTCGCGTCGTGCAGGACGTGACAAATGGAAGTAGCACGTC
TCACTAGTCTCGTGCAGATGGACAGCACCGCTGAGCAATGGAAGCGGGTAGGCCTTTGGGGCAGCGGCCA
ATAGCAGCTTTGCTCCTTCGCTTTCTGGGCTCAGAGGCTGGGAAGGGGTGGGTCCGGGGGCGGGCTCAGG
GGCGGGCTCAGGGGCGGGGCGGGCGCCCGAAGGTCCTCCGGAGGCCCGGCATTCTGCACGCTTCAAAAGC
GCACGTCTGCCGCGCTGTTCTCCTCTTCCTCATCTCCGGGCCTTTCGACCTGCAGCCCAAGCTTCCTAGG
ACCATGATTGAACAAGATGGATTGCACGCAGGTTCTCCGGCCGCTTGGGTGGAGAGGCTATTCGGCTATG
ACTGGGCACAACAGACAATCGGCTGCTCTGATGCCGCCGTGTTCCGGCTGTCAGCGCAGGGGCGCCCGGT
TCTTTTTGTCAAGACCGACCTGTCCGGTGCCCTGAATGAACTGCAAGACGAGGCAGCGCGGCTATCGTGG
CTGGCCACGACGGGCGTTCCTTGCGCAGCTGTGCTCGACGTTGTCACTGAAGCGGGAAGGGACTGGCTGC
TATTGGGCGAAGTGCCGGGGCAGGATCTCCTGTCATCTCACCTTGCTCCTGCCGAGAAAGTATCCATCAT
GGCTGATGCAATGCGGCGGCTGCATACGCTTGATCCGGCTACCTGCCCATTCGACCACCAAGCGAAACAT
CGCATCGAGCGAGCACGTACTCGGATGGAAGCCGGTCTTGTCGATCAGGATGATCTGGACGAAGAGCATC
AGGGGCTCGCGCCAGCCGAACTGTTCGCCAGGCTCAAGGCGAGCATGCCCGACGGCGAGGATCTCGTCGT
GACCCATGGCGATGCCTGCTTGCCGAATATCATGGTGGAAAATGGCCGCTTTTCTGGATTCATCGACTGT
GGCCGGCTGGGTGTGGCGGACCGCTATCAGGACATAGCGTTGGCTACCCGTGATATTGCTGAAGAGCTTG
GCGGCGAATGGGCTGACCGCTTCCTCGTGCTTTACGGTATCGCCGCTCCCGATTCGCAGCGCATCGCCTT
CTATCGCCTTCTTGACGAGTTCTTCTGACCCGGGCGGGGCGCGTCTGGAACAATCAACCTCTGGATTACA
AAATTTGTGAAAGATTGACTGGTATTCTTAACTATGTTGCTCCTTTTACGCTATGTGGATACGCTGCTTT
AATGCCTTTGTATCATGCTATTGCTTCCCGTATGGCTTTCATTTTCTCCTCCTTGTATAAATCCTGGTTG
CTGTCTCTTTATGAGGAGTTGTGGCCCGTTGTCAGGCAACGTGGCGTGGTGTGCACTGTGTTTGCTGACG
CAACCCCCACTGGTTGGGGCATTGCCACCACCTGTCAGCTCCTTTCCGGGACTTTCGCTTTCCCCCTCCC
TATTGCCACGGCGGAACTCATCGCCGCCTGCCTTGCCCGCTGCTGGACAGGGGCTCGGCTGTTGGGCACT
GACAATTCCGTGGTGTTGTCGGGGAAGCTGACGTCCTTTCCATGGCTGCTCGCCTGTGTTGCCACCTGGA
TTCTGCGCGGGACGTCCTTCTGCTACGTCCCTTCGGCCCTCAATCCAGCGGACCTTCCTTCCCGCGGCCT
GCTGCCGGCTCTGCGGCCTCTTCCGCGTCTTCGCCTTCGCCCTCAGACGAGTCGGATCTCCCTTTGGGCC
GCCTCCCCGCCTGGAATTAATTCTGCAGTCGAGACCTAGAAAAACATGGAGCAATCACAAGTAGCAATAC
AGCAGCTACCAATGCTGATTGTGCCTGGCTAGAAGCACAAGAGGAGGAGGAGGTGGGTTTTTCCAGTCAC
ACCTCAGGTACCTTTAAGACCAATGACTTACAAGGCAGCTGTAGATCTTAGCCACTTTTTAAAAGAAAAG
AGGGGACTGGAAGGGCTAATTCACTCCCAACGAAGACAAGATATCCTTGATCTGTGGATCTACCACACAC
AAGGCTACTTCCCTGATTAGCAGAACTACACACCAGGGCCAGGGGTCAGATATCCACTGACCTTTGGATG
GTGCTACAAGCTAGTACCAGTTGAGCCAGATAAGGTAGAAGAGGCCAATAAAGGAGAGAACACCAGCTTG
TTACACCCTGTGAGCCTGCATGGGATGGATGACCCGGAGAGAGAAGTGTTAGAGTGGAGGTTTGACAGCC
GCCTAGCATTTCATCACGTGGCCCGAGAGCTGCATCCGGAGTACTTCAAGAACTGCTGATATCGAGCTTG
CTACAAGGGACTTTCCGCTGGGGACTTTCCAGGGAGGCGTGGCCTGGGCGGGACTGGGGAGTGGCGAGCC
CTCAGATCCTGCATATAAGCAGCTGCTTTTTGCCTGTACTGGGTCTCTCTGGTTAGACCAGATCTGAGCC
TGGGAGCTCTCTGGCTAACTAGGGAACCCACTGCTTAAGCCTCAATAAAGCTTGCCTTGAGTGCTTCAAG
TAGTGTGTGCCCGTCTGTTGTGTGACTCTGGTAACTAGAGATCCCTCAGACCCTTTTAGTCAGTGTGGAA
AATCTCTAGCAGTAGTAGTTCATGTCATCTTATTATTCAGTATTTATAACTTGCAAAGAAATGAATATCA
GAGAGTGAGAGGCCTTGACATTGCTAGCGTTTTACCGTCGACCTCTAGCTAGAGCTTGGCGTAATCATGG
TCATAGCTGTTTCCTGTGTGAAATTGTTATCCGCTCACAATTCCACACAACATACGAGCCGGAAGCATAA
AGTGTAAAGCCTGGGGTGCCTAATGAGTGAGCTAACTCACATTAATTGCGTTGCGCTCACTGCCCGCTTT
CCAGTCGGGAAACCTGTCGTGCCAGCTGCATTAATGAATCGGCCAACGCGCGGGGAGAGGCGGTTTGCGT
ATTGGGCGCTCTTCCGCTTCCTCGCTCACTGACTCGCTGCGCTCGGTCGTTCGGCTGCGGCGAGCGGTAT
CAGCTCACTCAAAGGCGGTAATACGGTTATCCACAGAATCAGGGGATAACGCAGGAAAGAACATGTGAGC
AAAAGGCCAGCAAAAGGCCAGGAACCGTAAAAAGGCCGCGTTGCTGGCGTTTTTCCATAGGCTCCGCCCC
CCTGACGAGCATCACAAAAATCGACGCTCAAGTCAGAGGTGGCGAAACCCGACAGGACTATAAAGATACC
AGGCGTTTCCCCCTGGAAGCTCCCTCGTGCGCTCTCCTGTTCCGACCCTGCCGCTTACCGGATACCTGTC
CGCCTTTCTCCCTTCGGGAAGCGTGGCGCTTTCTCATAGCTCACGCTGTAGGTATCTCAGTTCGGTGTAG
GTCGTTCGCTCCAAGCTGGGCTGTGTGCACGAACCCCCCGTTCAGCCCGACCGCTGCGCCTTATCCGGTA
ACTATCGTCTTGAGTCCAACCCGGTAAGACACGACTTATCGCCACTGGCAGCAGCCACTGGTAACAGGAT
TAGCAGAGCGAGGTATGTAGGCGGTGCTACAGAGTTCTTGAAGTGGTGGCCTAACTACGGCTACACTAGA
AGAACAGTATTTGGTATCTGCGCTCTGCTGAAGCCAGTTACCTTCGGAAAAAGAGTTGGTAGCTCTTGAT
CCGGCAAACAAACCACCGCTGGTAGCGGTTTTTTTGTTTGCAAGCAGCAGATTACGCGCAGAAAAAAAGG
ATCTCAAGAAGATCCTTTGATCTTTTCTACGGGGTCTGACGCTCAGTGGAACGAAAACTCACGTTAAGGG
ATTTTGGTCATGAGATTATCAAAAAGGATCTTCACCTAGATCCTTTTAAATTAAAAATGAAGTTTTAAAT
CAATCTAAAGTATATATGAGTAAACTTGGTCTGACAGTTACCAATGCTTAATCAGTGAGGCACCTATCTC
AGCGATCTGTCTATTTCGTTCATCCATAGTTGCCTGACTCCCCGTCGTGTAGATAACTACGATACGGGAG
GGCTTACCATCTGGCCCCAGTGCTGCAATGATACCGCGAGACCCACGCTCACCGGCTCCAGATTTATCAG
CAATAAACCAGCCAGCCGGAAGGGCCGAGCGCAGAAGTGGTCCTGCAACTTTATCCGCCTCCATCCAGTC
TATTAATTGTTGCCGGGAAGCTAGAGTAAGTAGTTCGCCAGTTAATAGTTTGCGCAACGTTGTTGCCATT
GCTACAGGCATCGTGGTGTCACGCTCGTCGTTTGGTATGGCTTCATTCAGCTCCGGTTCCCAACGATCAA
GGCGAGTTACATGATCCCCCATGTTGTGCAAAAAAGCGGTTAGCTCCTTCGGTCCTCCGATCGTTGTCAG
AAGTAAGTTGGCCGCAGTGTTATCACTCATGGTTATGGCAGCACTGCATAATTCTCTTACTGTCATGCCA
TCCGTAAGATGCTTTTCTGTGACTGGTGAGTACTCAACCAAGTCATTCTGAGAATAGTGTATGCGGCGAC
CGAGTTGCTCTTGCCCGGCGTCAATACGGGATAATACCGCGCCACATAGCAGAACTTTAAAAGTGCTCAT
CATTGGAAAACGTTCTTCGGGGCGAAAACTCTCAAGGATCTTACCGCTGTTGAGATCCAGTTCGATGTAA
CCCACTCGTGCACCCAACTGATCTTCAGCATCTTTTACTTTCACCAGCGTTTCTGGGTGAGCAAAAACAG
GAAGGCAAAATGCCGCAAAAAAGGGAATAAGGGCGACACGGAAATGTTGAATACTCATACTCTTCCTTTT
TCAATATTATTGAAGCATTTATCAGGGTTATTGTCTCATGAGCGGATACATATTTGAATGTATTTAGAAA
AATAAACAAATAGGGGTTCCGCGCACATTTCCCCGAAAAGTGCCACCTGACGTCGACGGATCGGGAGATC
AACTTGTTTATTGCAGCTTATAATGGTTACAAATAAAGCAATAGCATCACAAATTTCACAAATAAAGCAT
TTTTTTCACTGCATTCTAGTTGTGGTTTGTCCAAACTCATCAATGTATCTTATCATGTCTGGATCAACTG
GATAACTCAAGCTAACCAAAATCATCCCAAACTTCCCACCCCATACCCTATTACCACTGCCAATTACCTA
GTGGTTTCATTTACTCTAAACCTGTGATTCCTCTGAATTATTTTCATTTTAAAGAAATTGTATTTGTTAA
ATATGTACTACAAACTTAGTAGTTTTTAAAGAAATTGTATTTGTTAAATATGTACTACAAACTTAGTAGT
