>Addgene plasmid #31822 | phND2-N174 | addgene partial sequence | sequence record 37438 | EF1a-Fwd
AGTTTCNTGAGGATCGCGGCCGCCACCATGCTGACCCGCCTGTTCAGCGAGCCCGGCCTTCTCTCGGACG
TGCCCAAGTTCGCCAGCTGGGGCGACGGCGAAGACGACGAGCCGAGGAGCGACAAGGGCGACGCGCCGCC
ACCGCCACCGCCTGCGCCCGGGCCAGGGGCTCCGGGGCCAGCCCGGGCGGCCAAGCCAGTCCCTCTCCGT
GGAGAAGAGGGGACGGAGGCCACGTTGGCCGAGGTCAAGGAGGAAGGCGAGCTGGGGGGAGAGGAGGAGG
AGGAAGAGGAGGAGGAAGAAGGACTGGACGAGGCGGAGGGCGAGCGGCCCAAGAAGGGCGGGCCCAAGAA
GCGCAAGATGACCAAGGCGCGCTTGGAGCGCTCCAAGCTTCGGCGGCAGAAGGCGAACGCGCGGGAGCGC
AACCGCATGCACGACCTGAACGCAGCCCTGGACAACCTGCGCAAGGTGGTGCCCTGCTACTCCAAGACGC
AGAAGCTGTCCAAGATCGAGACGCTGCGCCTAGCCAAGAACTATATCTGGGCGCTCTCGGAGATCCTGCG
CTCCGGCAAGCGGCCAGACCTAGTGTCCTACGTGCAGACTCTGTGCAAGGGTCTGTCGCAGCCCACCACC
AATCTGGTGGCCGGCTGTCTGCAGCTCAACTCTCGCAACTTCCTCACGGAGCAAGGCGCCGACGGTGCCG
GCCGCTTCCACGGCTCGGGCGGCCCGTTCGCCATGCACCCCTACCCGTACCCGTGCTCGCGCCTGGCGGG
CG
